Addgene plasmid #120327: pMOD3-proD/tdTomato-hph
Purpose: Bacterial tdTomato labeling
Depositing lab: James Kirby. Depositing organization: Beth Israel Deaconess Medical Center. Publication: Promotion and Rescue of Intracellular Brucella neotomae Replication during Coinfection with Legionella pneumophila. Kang YS, Kirby JE. Infect Immun. 2017 Apr 21;85(5). pii: e00991-16. doi: 10.1128/IAI.00991-16. Print 2017 May. PubMed 28264909.
Backbone
  Vector backbone: pMOD3
  Backbone manufacturer: Epicentre
  Vector type: Bacterial Expression
  Selectable markers: Hygromycin
Growth in bacteria
  Bacterial resistance: Ampicillin, 100 μg/mL
  Growth temperature: 37°C
  Growth strain: NEB 5-alpha
  Copy number: High Copy
Gene/Insert
  Gene/Insert name: tdTomato
  Promoter: proD
  Cloning method: Restriction Enzyme; 5′ cloning site EcoRI (unknown if destroyed); 3′ cloning site HindIII (unknown if destroyed)
Terms and licenses: Academic/Nonprofit Terms; Industry Terms: Not Available to Industry
How to cite: pMOD3-proD/tdTomato-hph was a gift from James Kirby (Addgene plasmid # 120327 ; http://n2t.net/addgene:120327 ; RRID:Addgene_120327)
