[The description below was written by a language model from this plasmid's Addgene catalogue record and pLannotate feature annotations shown in this document.]
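Description:
pMOD3-proD/tdTomato-hph is a bacterial expression and transposon-construction plasmid built on the Epicentre pMOD3 backbone, deposited for fluorescent labeling of bacteria with tdTomato. It is maintained in E. coli as a high-copy plasmid through a ColE1/pUC-type origin and selected with ampicillin via the β-lactamase gene and its native promoter. Short remnants of bom, rop, lacZα and lacI are annotated in the backbone, but they are fragments and not functional units.

The payload lies between two inverted Tn5 mosaic ends, the 19-bp recognition sequences for hyperactive Tn5 transposase. Everything between them can therefore be mobilized as a synthetic transposon, for example for random insertion into a target bacterial genome. Within this segment are the tdTomato coding sequence, a bright orange-red tandem-dimer fluorescent protein derived from Discosoma, followed directly by hph, the hygromycin phosphotransferase gene that provides hygromycin selection for recipients. A partial R6K γ origin, which depends on the pi initiator protein, also sits inside the ends; in pMOD3-type vectors this element is meant to allow recovery of insertion sites in pir-positive hosts, though only a fragment is annotated here. The catalogue lists proD, a constitutive synthetic bacterial promoter, as driving tdTomato, but the feature table does not annotate it. No separate promoter is annotated for hph, so it may be co-transcribed with tdTomato.

The table also reports a full-length IS1 element just upstream of tdTomato in the sequenced record. This is not mentioned in the catalogue entry and may be an insertion acquired during propagation. The associated work concerned intracellular Brucella neotomae and Legionella pneumophila coinfection, consistent with use for tagging bacteria for fluorescence imaging.
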