Features (pLannotate 1.2.2; 13 found; start..end, strand, type, name):
    137..236     +  misc_feature   bom (fragment): basis of mobility region from pBR322
    242..311     -  CDS            lacZα (fragment): LacZα fragment of β-galactosidase; lacZ fragment
    309..327     +  misc_feature   Tn5 ME: hyperactive mosaic end for Tn5 transposase recognition (Reznikoff et al., 2004)
    504..1271    +  mobile_element IS1: prokaryotic transposable element IS1
   1316..2743    +  CDS            tdTomato: tdTomato is a basic (constitutively fluorescent) orange fluorescent protein published in 2004, derived from Discosoma sp.. It is reported to be a somewhat slowly-maturing tandem dimer with low acid sensitivity.
   2764..3786    +  CDS            hph: KHYB_ECOLX - Experimental evidence at protein level: Swiss-Prot protein existence level 1. The aminoglycoside phosphotransferases achieve inactivation of their antibiotic substrates by phosphorylation. Only phosphorylates hygromycin and closely related compounds such as demethyl analogs and destomycin. From Escherichia coli.
   3787..4057    -  rep_origin     R6K γ ori (fragment): γ replication origin from E. coli plasmid R6K; requires the R6K initiator protein pi for replication
   4096..4114    -  misc_feature   Tn5 ME: hyperactive mosaic end for Tn5 transposase recognition (Reznikoff et al., 2004)
   4120..4168    -  CDS            lacI (fragment): lac repressor; lacI; The lac repressor binds to the lac operator to inhibit transcription in E. coli. This inhibition can be relieved by adding lactose or isopropyl-β-D-thiogalactopyranoside (IPTG).
   4351..4939    -  rep_origin     ori: high-copy-number ColE1/pMB1/pBR322/pUC origin of replication
   5110..5970    -  CDS            AmpR: β-lactamase; bla; confers resistance to ampicillin, carbenicillin, and related antibiotics
   5971..6075    -  promoter       AmpR promoter: bla
   6170..35      +  CDS            rop (fragment) (across the origin): Rop protein, which maintains plasmids at low copy number; rop
>Addgene plasmid #120327 | pMOD3-proD/tdTomato-hph | addgene full sequence | sequence record 232353 | Addgene NGS Result
TCGCGCGTTTCGGTGATGACGGTGAAAACCTCTGACACATGCAGCTCCCGGAGACGGTCACAGCTTGTCT
GTAAGCGGATGCCGGGAGCAGACAAGCCCGTCAGGGCGCGTCAGCGGGTGTTGGCGGGTGTCGGGGCTGG
CTTAACTATGCGGCATCAGAGCAGATTGTACTGAGAGTGCACCATATGCGGTGTGAAATACCGCACAGAT
GCGTAAGGAGAAAATACCGCATCAGGCGCCATTCGCCATTCAGGCTGCGCAACTGTTGGGAAGGGCGATC
GGTGCGGGCCTCTTCGCTATTACGACAGCTGTCTCTTATACACATCTCAACCATCATCGATGAATTTTCT
CGGGTGTTCTCGCATATTGGCTCGAATTCCACAGCTAACACCACGTCGTCCCTATCTGTTGCCCTAGGTC
TATGAGTGGTTGCTGGATAACTTTACGGGCATGCATAAGGCTCGTATAATATATTCAGGGAGACCACAAC
GGTTTCCCTCTACGGTGATGCTGCCAACTTACTGATTTAGTGTATGATGGTGTTTTTGAGGTGCTCCAGT
GGCTTCTGTTTCTATCAGCTGTCCCTCCTGTTCAGCTACTGACGGGGTGGTGCGTAACGGCAAAAGCACC
GCCGGACATCAGCGCTATCTCTGCTCTCACTGCCGTAAAACATGGCAACTGCAGTTCACTTACACCGCTT
CTCAACCCGGTACGCACCAGAAAATCATTGATATGGCCATGAATGGCGTTGGATGCCGGGCAACAGCCCG
CATTATGGGCGTTGGCCTCAACACGATTTTACGTCACTTAAAAAACTCAGGCCGCAGTCGGTAACCTCGC
GCATACAGCCGGGCAGTGACGTCATCGTCTGCGCGGAAATGGACGAACAGTGGGGCTATGTCGGGGCTAA
ATCGCGCCAGCGCTGGCTGTTTTACGCGTATGACAGTCTCCGGAAGACGGTTGTTGCGCACGTATTCGGT
GAACGCACTATGGCGACGCTGGGGCGTCTTATGAGCCTGCTGTCACCCTTTGACGTGGTGATATGGATGA
CGGATGGCTGGCCGCTGTATGAATCCCGCCTGAAGGGAAAGCTGCACGTAATCAGCAAGCGATATACGCA
GCGAATTGAGCGGCATAACCTGAATCTGAGGCAGCACCTGGCACGGCTGGGACGGAAGTCGCTGTCGTTC
TCAAAATCGGTGGAGCTGCATGACAAAGTCATCGGGCATTATCTGAACATAAAACACTATCAATAAGTTG
GAGTCATTACCTCCCTCTACAAATAATTTTGTTTAACTTTTAAAGAGGAAAAAAAATGGTGAGTAAGGGC
GAGGAGGTCATTAAGGAGTTCATGCGGTTCAAGGTCAGGATGGAGGGCAGCATGAACGGTCATGAGTTCG
AAATCGAAGGAGAAGGAGAGGGCCGGCCGTACGAGGGGACGCAGACCGCGAAGCTGAAGGTGACGAAGGG
CGGCCCACTCCCCTTCGCATGGGACATCCTGTCGCCGCAGTTCATGTATGGTTCCAAGGCGTACGTGAAG
CATCCGGCGGACATACCGGACTACAAGAAGCTGAGCTTCCCGGAGGGGTTCAAGTGGGAGCGGGTCATGA
ACTTTGAGGACGGCGGCCTTGTCACAGTGACCCAGGATAGCAGTTTGCAGGACGGCACGCTGATCTATAA
GGTGAAGATGCGAGGGACCAACTTCCCGCCCGACGGCCCCGTGATGCAGAAGAAGACCATGGGCTGGGAG
GCTTCGACGGAGCGCCTGTACCCGCGTGACGGTGTGCTGAAGGGCGAAATCCACCAGGCCCTGAAGCTGA
AGGATGGAGGTCACTACCTCGTCGAGTTCAAGACCATCTACATGGCCAAAAAGCCCGTGCAGCTCCCCGG
CTACTACTATGTTGACACCAAGCTCGACATTACCTCGCATAACGAGGACTATACCATCGTGGAGCAATAC
GAACGCTCGGAGGGCCGGCACCACCTGTTCCTCGGTCATGGGACCGGTTCGACTGGCAGCGGTAGTTCAG
GAACCGCCTCGTCGGAGGACAACAATATGGCCGTGATCAAAGAGTTCATGCGCTTCAAGGTGCGAATGGA
AGGTTCGATGAACGGCCACGAGTTCGAGATCGAGGGGGAAGGCGAAGGTCGGCCATACGAAGGCACCCAG
ACGGCGAAGTTGAAAGTGACCAAGGGCGGCCCGCTGCCGTTCGCGTGGGACATCCTGTCACCGCAATTCA
TGTATGGCTCGAAGGCCTACGTCAAGCACCCGGCCGACATTCCAGACTACAAGAAGCTCTCTTTTCCCGA
GGGCTTCAAGTGGGAGCGCGTCATGAACTTTGAGGATGGTGGCCTGGTGACCGTAACGCAGGACAGCTCC
CTCCAGGACGGGACCCTGATCTATAAAGTGAAGATGCGCGGCACCAACTTCCCACCCGATGGCCCAGTAA
TGCAAAAGAAAACGATGGGATGGGAGGCAAGCACCGAACGTCTGTACCCGCGCGACGGAGTCCTGAAGGG
TGAAATCCACCAAGCCCTAAAACTGAAGGACGGTGGGCACTACCTGGTTGAGTTCAAGACCATCTATATG
GCAAAGAAGCCCGTGCAACTCCCCGGATATTACTACGTGGACACGAAGCTGGACATCACCAGCCACAACG
AAGACTACACGATCGTCGAGCAATACGAACGGAGTGAGGGTCGGCACCATCTCTTCCTCTATGGTATGGA
CGAGCTGTACAAGTAAGTCGACGGAGGACAGTAATGAAAAAGCCTGAACTCACCGCGACGTCTGTCGAGA
AGTTTCTGATCGAAAAGTTCGACAGCGTCTCCGACCTGATGCAGCTCTCGGAGGGCGAAGAATCTCGTGC
TTTCAGCTTCGATGTAGGAGGGCGTGGATATGTCCTGCGGGTAAATAGCTGCGCCGATGGTTTCTACAAA
GATCGTTATGTTTATCGGCACTTTGCATCGGCCGCGCTCCCGATTCCGGAAGTGCTTGACATTGGGGAAT
TTAGCGAGAGCCTGACCTATTGCATCTCCCGCCGTGCACAGGGTGTCACGTTGCAAGACCTGCCTGAAAC
CGAACTGCCCGCTGTTCTGCAACCGGTCGCGGAGGCCATGGATGCGATCGCTGCGGCCGATCTTAGCCAG
ACGAGCGGGTTCGGCCCATTCGGACCGCAAGGAATCGGTCAATACACTACATGGCGTGATTTCATATGCG
CGATTGCTGATCCCCATGTGTATCACTGGCAAACTGTGATGGACGACACCGTCAGTGCGTCCGTCGCGCA
GGCTCTCGATGAGCTGATGCTTTGGGCCGAGGACTGCCCCGAAGTCCGGCACCTCGTGCACGCGGATTTC
GGCTCCAACAATGTCCTGACGGACAATGGCCGCATAACAGCGGTCATTGACTGGAGCGAGGCGATGTTCG
GGGATTCCCAATACGAGGTCGCCAACATCTTCTTCTGGAGGCCGTGGTTGGCTTGTATGGAGCAGCAGAC
GCGCTACTTCGAGCGGAGGCATCCGGAGCTTGCAGGATCGCCGCGGCTCCGGGCGTATATGCTCCGCATT
GGTCTTGACCAACTCTATCAGAGCTTGGTTGACGGCAATTTCGATGATGCAGCTTGGGCGCAGGGTCGAT
GCGACGCAATCGTCCGATCCGGAGCCGGGACTGTCGGGCGTACACAAATCGCCCGCAGAAGCGCGGCCGT
CTGGACCGATGGCTGTGTAGAAGTACTCGCCGATAGTGGAAACCGACGCCCCAGCACTCGTCCGAGGGCA
AAGGAATAAAAGCTTTAAAAGCCTTATATATTCTTTTTTTTCTTATAAAACTTAAAACCTTAGAGGCTAT
TTAAGTTGCTGATTTATATTAATTTTATTGTTCAAACATGAGAGCTTAGTACGTGAAACATGAGAGCTTA
GTACGTTAGCCATGAGAGCTTAGTACGTTAGCCATGAGGGTTTAGTTCGTTAAACATGAGAGCTTAGTAC
GTTAAACATGAGAGCTTAGTACGTGAAACATGAGAGCTTAGTACGTACTATCAACAGGTTGAACTGCCAA
CGACTACGCACTAGCCAACAAGAGCTTCAGGGTTGAGATGTGTATAAGAGACAGCTGTCTTAATGAATCG
GCCAACGCGCGGGGAGAGGCGGTTTGCGTATTGGGCGCTCTTCCGCTTCCTCGCTCACTGACTCGCTGCG
CTCGGTCGTTCGGCTGCGGCGAGCGGTATCAGCTCACTCAAAGGCGGTAATACGGTTATCCACAGAATCA
GGGGATAACGCAGGAAAGAACATGTGAGCAAAAGGCCAGCAAAAGGCCAGGAACCGTAAAAAGGCCGCGT
TGCTGGCGTTTTTCCATAGGCTCCGCCCCCCTGACGAGCATCACAAAAATCGACGCTCAAGTCAGAGGTG
GCGAAACCCGACAGGACTATAAAGATACCAGGCGTTTCCCCCTGGAAGCTCCCTCGTGCGCTCTCCTGTT
CCGACCCTGCCGCTTACCGGATACCTGTCCGCCTTTCTCCCTTCGGGAAGCGTGGCGCTTTCTCATAGCT
CACGCTGTAGGTATCTCAGTTCGGTGTAGGTCGTTCGCTCCAAGCTGGGCTGTGTGCACGAACCCCCCGT
TCAGCCCGACCGCTGCGCCTTATCCGGTAACTATCGTCTTGAGTCCAACCCGGTAAGACACGACTTATCG
CCACTGGCAGCAGCCACTGGTAACAGGATTAGCAGAGCGAGGTATGTAGGCGGTGCTACAGAGTTCTTGA
AGTGGTGGCCTAACTACGGCTACACTAGAAGAACAGTATTTGGTATCTGCGCTCTGCTGAAGCCAGTTAC
CTTCGGAAAAAGAGTTGGTAGCTCTTGATCCGGCAAACAAACCACCGCTGGTAGCGGTGGTTTTTTTGTT
TGCAAGCAGCAGATTACGCGCAGAAAAAAAGGATCTCAAGAAGATCCTTTGATCTTTTCTACGGGGTCTG
ACGCTCAGTGGAACGAAAACTCACGTTAAGGGATTTTGGTCATGAGATTATCAAAAAGGATCTTCACCTA
GATCCTTTTAAATTAAAAATGAAGTTTTAAATCAATCTAAAGTATATATGAGTAAACTTGGTCTGACAGT
TACCAATGCTTAATCAGTGAGGCACCTATCTCAGCGATCTGTCTATTTCGTTCATCCATAGTTGCCTGAC
TCCCCGTCGTGTAGATAACTACGATACGGGAGGGCTTACCATCTGGCCCCAGTGCTGCAATGATACCGCG
AGACCCACGCTCACCGGCTCCAGATTTATCAGCAATAAACCAGCCAGCCGGAAGGGCCGAGCGCAGAAGT
GGTCCTGCAACTTTATCCGCCTCCATCCAGTCTATTAATTGTTGCCGGGAAGCTAGAGTAAGTAGTTCGC
CAGTTAATAGTTTGCGCAACGTTGTTGCCATTGCTACAGGCATCGTGGTGTCACGCTCGTCGTTTGGTAT
GGCTTCATTCAGCTCCGGTTCCCAACGATCAAGGCGAGTTACATGATCCCCCATGTTGTGCAAAAAAGCG
GTTAGCTCCTTCGGTCCTCCGATCGTTGTCAGAAGTAAGTTGGCCGCAGTGTTATCACTCATGGTTATGG
CAGCACTGCATAATTCTCTTACTGTCATGCCATCCGTAAGATGCTTTTCTGTGACTGGTGAGTACTCAAC
CAAGTCATTCTGAGAATAGTGTATGCGGCGACCGAGTTGCTCTTGCCCGGCGTCAATACGGGATAATACC
GCGCCACATAGCAGAACTTTAAAAGTGCTCATCATTGGAAAACGTTCTTCGGGGCGAAAACTCTCAAGGA
TCTTACCGCTGTTGAGATCCAGTTCGATGTAACCCACTCGTGCACCCAACTGATCTTCAGCATCTTTTAC
TTTCACCAGCGTTTCTGGGTGAGCAAAAACAGGAAGGCAAAATGCCGCAAAAAAGGGAATAAGGGCGACA
CGGAAATGTTGAATACTCATACTCTTCCTTTTTCAATATTATTGAAGCATTTATCAGGGTTATTGTCTCA
TGAGCGGATACATATTTGAATGTATTTAGAAAAATAAACAAATAGGGGTTCCGCGCACATTTCCCCGAAA
AGTGCCACCTGACGTCTAAGAAACCATTATTATCATGACATTAACCTATAAAAATAGGCGTATCACGAGG
CCCTTTCGTC
